Addgene plasmid #212829: pAAVS1-TetOn-ZIM3-KRAB-dCas9-P2A-mCherry
Purpose: Doxycycline-inducible (Zim3)KRAB-dCas9-HA-P2A-mCherry cassette for integration at the AAVS1-locus of the human genome.
Depositing lab: Wolfgang Enard. Depositing organization: Ludwig-Maximilians-Universitaet Muenchen (LMU). Publication: Generation and characterization of inducible KRAB-dCas9 iPSCs from primates for cross-species CRISPRi. Edenhofer FC, Termeg A, Ohnuki M, Jocher J, Kliesmete Z, Briem E, Hellmann I, Enard W. iScience. 2024 May 23;27(6):110090. doi: 10.1016/j.isci.2024.110090. eCollection 2024 Jun 21. PubMed 38947524.
Backbone
  Vector backbone: pAAVS1-TetOn-ZIM3-KRAB-dCas9-P2A-mCherry
  Total vector size (bp): 14055
  Vector type: Mammalian Expression, Bacterial Expression
  Selectable markers: Neomycin (select with G418)
Growth in bacteria
  Bacterial resistance: Ampicillin, 100 μg/mL
  Growth temperature: 30°C
  Growth strain: NEB Stable
  Copy number: Unknown
Gene/Insert
  Gene/Insert name: ZIM3-KRAB-dCas9-P2A-mCherry (alt name: dCas9)
  Species: Synthetic
  Insert size (bp): 10694
  Promoter: CAG, TetOn
  Tag / fusion protein: HA-tag (C terminal on insert); ZIM3-KRAB (N terminal on insert)
  Cloning method: Restriction Enzyme; 5′ cloning site AscI (destroyed during cloning); 3′ cloning site AscI (destroyed during cloning)
  Sequencing primers: 5′ ATGGCCGATCCCATGGTGGCGGTAC; 3′ ACTGTGGGGTGGAGATATCAGCTTTACTAGGG
Terms and licenses: Academic/Nonprofit Terms; Industry Terms: Not Available to Industry
How to cite: pAAVS1-TetOn-ZIM3-KRAB-dCas9-P2A-mCherry was a gift from Wolfgang Enard (Addgene plasmid # 212829 ; http://n2t.net/addgene:212829 ; RRID:Addgene_212829)
