[The description below was written by a language model from this plasmid's Addgene catalogue record and pLannotate feature annotations shown in this document.]
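Description:
pAAVS1-TetOn-ZIM3-KRAB-dCas9-P2A-mCherry is a 14 kb donor plasmid for knocking a doxycycline-inducible CRISPR interference cassette into the AAVS1 safe-harbour site (intron 1 of human PPP1R12C). It is propagated in E. coli through a high-copy ColE1/pUC origin and ampicillin resistance. The record lists a recombination-reduced strain at lowered temperature, consistent with a large, repeat-containing plasmid. Left and right AAVS1 homology arms flank the payload so that it can be inserted by homology-directed repair. The nuclease or guide used to cut the locus is not part of this plasmid.

The payload contains three units. A TRE3G promoter drives the ZIM3 KRAB repressor domain (flanked by attB1/attB2 Gateway remnants) fused to the N terminus of S. pyogenes Cas9. The catalogue describes this Cas9 as catalytically dead and HA-tagged at its C terminus, although the automated annotation labels it simply as Cas9. It is followed by P2A, mCherry and an SV40 poly(A) signal, so induced cells co-express the repressor and a separate red fluorescent reporter. In the opposite orientation, a CAG-type promoter (CMV enhancer plus chimeric intron) drives a TetR-derived coding sequence, presumably the reverse Tet transactivator needed for Tet-On control, terminated by a β-globin poly(A) signal. Next to the left arm, a splice acceptor precedes a promoterless NeoR gene with a bGH poly(A) signal. G418 resistance therefore depends on trapping transcription from the endogenous locus, which enriches for correct integrants. Two loxP sites bracket the neomycin and transactivator region, which would in principle allow Cre-mediated excision.

According to the associated publication, the construct was used to generate inducible KRAB-dCas9 iPSC lines from primates for cross-species CRISPRi.
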