Features (pLannotate 1.2.2; 28 found; start..end, strand, type, name):
     25..45      +  misc_feature   MCS (fragment): multiple cloning site
     52..4155    +  CDS            Cas9: Cas9 (Csn1) endonuclease from the Streptococcus pyogenes Type II CRISPR/Cas system generates RNA-guided double strand breaks in DNA
   4327..5034    +  CDS            mCherry: mCherry is a basic (constitutively fluorescent) red fluorescent protein published in 2004, derived from Discosoma sp.. It is reported to be a very rapidly-maturing monomer with low acid sensitivity.
   5069..5190    +  polyA_signal   SV40 poly(A) signal: SV40 polyadenylation signal
   5261..5283    -  protein_bind   lac operator (fragment): The lac repressor binds to the lac operator to inhibit transcription in E. coli. This inhibition can be relieved by adding lactose or isopropyl-β-D-thiogalactopyranoside (IPTG). lac repressor encoded by lacI
   5287..5317    -  promoter       lac promoter: promoter for the E. coli lac operon
   5332..5353    -  protein_bind   CAP binding site: CAP binding activates transcription in the presence of cAMP. E. coli catabolite activator protein
   5366..5458    -  CDS            lacI (fragment): lac repressor; lacI; The lac repressor binds to the lac operator to inhibit transcription in E. coli. This inhibition can be relieved by adding lactose or isopropyl-β-D-thiogalactopyranoside (IPTG).
   5460..5532    -  rep_origin     RSF ori (fragment): Plasmids containing the RSF 1030 origin of replication can be propagated in E. coli cells that contain additional plasmids with compatible origins.
   5543..5576    -  protein_bind   loxP: Cre-mediated recombination occurs in the 8-bp core sequence (GCATACAT). Cre recombinase
   5925..5980    -  polyA_signal   β-globin poly(A) signal: rabbit β-globin polyadenylation signal (Gil and Proudfoot, 1987)
   6051..6128    -  CDS            HBB (fragment): HBB_PONPY - Experimental evidence at transcript level: Swiss-Prot protein existence level 2. Involved in oxygen transport from the lung to the various peripheral tissues. From Pongo pygmaeus (Bornean orangutan).
   6261..6878    -  CDS            tetR: TETR2_ECOLX - Experimental evidence at protein level: Swiss-Prot protein existence level 1. TetR is the repressor of the tetracycline resistance element; its N-terminal region forms a helix-turn-helix structure and binds DNA. Binding of tetracycline to TetR reduces the repressor affinity for the tetracycline resistance gene (tetA) promoter operator sites. From Escherichia coli.
   6937..7953    -  intron         chimeric intron: chimera between introns from chicken β-actin and rabbit β-globin
   8233..8612    -  enhancer       CMV enhancer: human cytomegalovirus immediate early enhancer
   8618..8842    -  polyA_signal   bGH poly(A) signal: bovine growth hormone polyadenylation signal
   8868..9671    -  CDS            NeoR/KanR: aminoglycoside phosphotransferase from Tn5; aph(3')-II (or nptII); confers resistance to neomycin, kanamycin, and G418 (Geneticin®)
   9770..9795    -  misc_feature   SA: splice acceptor site
   9802..9835    -  protein_bind   loxP: Cre-mediated recombination occurs in the 8-bp core sequence (GCATACAT). Cre recombinase
   9837..10640   -  misc_feature   HA-L: left homology arm from the adeno-associated virus integration site (AAVS1) within intron 1 of the human PPP1R12C gene
  10653..10693   +  promoter       AmpR promoter (fragment): bla
  10694..11554   +  CDS            AmpR: β-lactamase; bla; confers resistance to ampicillin, carbenicillin, and related antibiotics
  11725..12313   +  rep_origin     ori: high-copy-number ColE1/pMB1/pBR322/pUC origin of replication
  12361..13197   -  misc_feature   HA-R: right homology arm from the adeno-associated virus integration site (AAVS1) within intron 1 of the human PPP1R12C gene
  13224..13600   +  promoter       TRE3G promoter: 3rd-generation Tet-responsive promoter that can be activated by binding of Tet-On® 3G
  13615..13639   +  protein_bind   attB1: mutant version of attB; recombination site for the Gateway® BP reaction BP Clonase™
  13687..13986   +  CDS            ZIM3 (fragment): ZIM3_HUMAN - Also known as ZNF657. Experimental evidence at protein level: Swiss-Prot protein existence level 1. May be involved in transcriptional regulation. From Homo sapiens (Human).
  13988..14012   -  protein_bind   attB2: mutant version of attB; recombination site for the Gateway® BP reaction BP Clonase™
>Addgene plasmid #212829 | pAAVS1-TetOn-ZIM3-KRAB-dCas9-P2A-mCherry | addgene full sequence | sequence record 434911 | Addgene NGS Result
CGCGTCTGCAGGATATCAAGCTTGCGGTACCGCGGGCCCGGGATCGCCACCATGGACAAGAAGTACAGCA
TCGGCCTGGCCATCGGCACCAACTCTGTGGGCTGGGCCGTGATCACCGACGAGTACAAGGTGCCCAGCAA
GAAATTCAAGGTGCTGGGCAACACCGACCGGCACAGCATCAAGAAGAACCTGATCGGCGCCCTGCTGTTC
GACAGCGGAGAAACAGCCGAGGCCACCCGGCTGAAGAGAACCGCCAGAAGAAGATACACCAGACGGAAGA
ACCGGATCTGCTATCTGCAAGAGATCTTCAGCAACGAGATGGCCAAGGTGGACGACAGCTTCTTCCACAG
ACTGGAAGAGTCCTTCCTGGTGGAAGAGGATAAGAAGCACGAGCGGCACCCCATCTTCGGCAACATCGTG
GACGAGGTGGCCTACCACGAGAAGTACCCCACCATCTACCACCTGAGAAAGAAACTGGTGGACAGCACCG
ACAAGGCCGACCTGCGGCTGATCTATCTGGCCCTGGCCCACATGATCAAGTTCCGGGGCCACTTCCTGAT
CGAGGGCGACCTGAACCCCGACAACAGCGACGTGGACAAGCTGTTCATCCAGCTGGTGCAGACCTACAAC
CAGCTGTTCGAGGAAAACCCCATCAACGCCAGCGGCGTGGACGCCAAGGCCATCCTGTCTGCCAGACTGA
GCAAGAGCAGACGGCTGGAAAATCTGATCGCCCAGCTGCCCGGCGAGAAGAAGAATGGCCTGTTCGGCAA
CCTGATTGCCCTGAGCCTGGGCCTGACCCCCAACTTCAAGAGCAACTTCGACCTGGCCGAGGATGCCAAA
CTGCAGCTGAGCAAGGACACCTACGACGACGACCTGGACAACCTGCTGGCCCAGATCGGCGACCAGTACG
CCGACCTGTTTCTGGCCGCCAAGAACCTGTCCGACGCCATCCTGCTGAGCGACATCCTGAGAGTGAACAC
CGAGATCACCAAGGCCCCCCTGAGCGCCTCTATGATCAAGAGATACGACGAGCACCACCAGGACCTGACC
CTGCTGAAAGCTCTCGTGCGGCAGCAGCTGCCTGAGAAGTACAAAGAGATTTTCTTCGACCAGAGCAAGA
ACGGCTACGCCGGCTACATCGATGGCGGAGCCAGCCAGGAAGAGTTCTACAAGTTCATCAAGCCCATCCT
GGAAAAGATGGACGGCACCGAGGAACTGCTCGTGAAGCTGAACAGAGAGGACCTGCTGCGGAAGCAGCGG
ACCTTCGACAACGGCAGCATCCCCCACCAGATCCACCTGGGAGAGCTGCACGCCATTCTGCGGCGGCAGG
AAGATTTTTACCCATTCCTGAAGGACAACCGGGAAAAGATCGAGAAGATCCTGACCTTCCGCATCCCCTA
CTACGTGGGCCCTCTGGCCAGGGGAAACAGCAGATTCGCCTGGATGACCAGAAAGAGCGAGGAAACCATC
ACCCCCTGGAACTTCGAGGAAGTGGTGGACAAGGGCGCCAGCGCCCAGAGCTTCATCGAGCGGATGACCA
ACTTCGATAAGAACCTGCCCAACGAGAAGGTGCTGCCCAAGCACAGCCTGCTGTACGAGTACTTCACCGT
GTACAACGAGCTGACCAAAGTGAAATACGTGACCGAGGGAATGAGAAAGCCCGCCTTCCTGAGCGGCGAG
CAGAAAAAAGCCATCGTGGACCTGCTGTTCAAGACCAACCGGAAAGTGACCGTGAAGCAGCTGAAAGAGG
ACTACTTCAAGAAAATCGAGTGCTTCGACTCCGTGGAAATCTCCGGCGTGGAAGATCGGTTCAACGCCTC
CCTGGGCACATACCACGATCTGCTGAAAATTATCAAGGACAAGGACTTCCTGGACAATGAGGAAAACGAG
GACATTCTGGAAGATATCGTGCTGACCCTGACACTGTTTGAGGACAGAGAGATGATCGAGGAACGGCTGA
AAACCTATGCCCACCTGTTCGACGACAAAGTGATGAAGCAGCTGAAGCGGCGGAGATACACCGGCTGGGG
CAGGCTGAGCCGGAAGCTGATCAACGGCATCCGGGACAAGCAGTCCGGCAAGACAATCCTGGATTTCCTG
AAGTCCGACGGCTTCGCCAACAGAAACTTCATGCAGCTGATCCACGACGACAGCCTGACCTTTAAAGAGG
ACATCCAGAAAGCCCAGGTGTCCGGCCAGGGCGATAGCCTGCACGAGCACATTGCCAATCTGGCCGGCAG
CCCCGCCATTAAGAAGGGCATCCTGCAGACAGTGAAGGTGGTGGACGAGCTCGTGAAAGTGATGGGCCGG
CACAAGCCCGAGAACATCGTGATCGAAATGGCCAGAGAGAACCAGACCACCCAGAAGGGACAGAAGAACA
GCCGCGAGAGAATGAAGCGGATCGAAGAGGGCATCAAAGAGCTGGGCAGCCAGATCCTGAAAGAACACCC
CGTGGAAAACACCCAGCTGCAGAACGAGAAGCTGTACCTGTACTACCTGCAGAATGGGCGGGATATGTAC
GTGGACCAGGAACTGGACATCAACCGGCTGTCCGACTACGATGTGGACGCTATCGTGCCTCAGAGCTTTC
TGAAGGACGACTCCATCGATAACAAAGTGCTGACTCGGAGCGACAAGAACCGGGGCAAGAGCGACAACGT
GCCCTCCGAAGAGGTCGTGAAGAAGATGAAGAACTACTGGCGCCAGCTGCTGAATGCCAAGCTGATTACC
CAGAGGAAGTTCGACAATCTGACCAAGGCCGAGAGAGGCGGCCTGAGCGAACTGGATAAGGCCGGCTTCA
TCAAGAGACAGCTGGTGGAAACCCGGCAGATCACAAAGCACGTGGCACAGATCCTGGACTCCCGGATGAA
CACTAAGTACGACGAGAACGACAAACTGATCCGGGAAGTGAAAGTGATCACCCTGAAGTCCAAGCTGGTG
TCCGATTTCCGGAAGGATTTCCAGTTTTACAAAGTGCGCGAGATCAACAACTACCACCACGCCCACGACG
CCTACCTGAACGCCGTCGTGGGAACCGCCCTGATCAAAAAGTACCCTAAGCTGGAAAGCGAGTTCGTGTA
CGGCGACTACAAGGTGTACGACGTGCGGAAGATGATCGCCAAGAGCGAGCAGGAAATCGGCAAGGCTACC
GCCAAGTACTTCTTCTACAGCAACATCATGAACTTTTTCAAGACCGAGATTACCCTGGCCAACGGCGAGA
TCCGGAAGCGGCCTCTGATCGAGACAAACGGCGAAACAGGCGAGATCGTGTGGGATAAGGGCCGGGACTT
TGCCACCGTGCGGAAAGTGCTGTCTATGCCCCAAGTGAATATCGTGAAAAAGACCGAGGTGCAGACAGGC
GGCTTCAGCAAAGAGTCTATCCTGCCCAAGAGGAACAGCGACAAGCTGATCGCCAGAAAGAAGGACTGGG
ACCCTAAGAAGTACGGCGGCTTCGACAGCCCCACCGTGGCCTATTCTGTGCTGGTGGTGGCCAAAGTGGA
AAAGGGCAAGTCCAAGAAACTGAAGAGTGTGAAAGAGCTGCTGGGGATCACCATCATGGAAAGAAGCAGC
TTCGAGAAGAATCCCATCGACTTTCTGGAAGCCAAGGGCTACAAAGAAGTGAAAAAGGACCTGATCATCA
AGCTGCCTAAGTACTCCCTGTTCGAGCTGGAAAACGGCCGGAAGAGAATGCTGGCCTCTGCCGGCGAACT
GCAGAAGGGAAACGAACTGGCCCTGCCCTCCAAATATGTGAACTTCCTGTACCTGGCCAGCCACTATGAG
AAGCTGAAGGGCTCCCCCGAGGATAATGAGCAGAAACAGCTGTTTGTGGAACAGCACAAACACTACCTGG
ACGAGATCATCGAGCAGATCAGCGAGTTCTCCAAGAGAGTGATCCTGGCCGACGCTAATCTGGACAAGGT
GCTGAGCGCCTACAACAAGCACAGAGACAAGCCTATCAGAGAGCAGGCCGAGAATATCATCCACCTGTTT
ACCCTGACCAATCTGGGAGCCCCTGCCGCCTTCAAGTACTTTGACACCACCATCGACCGGAAGAGGTACA
CCAGCACCAAAGAGGTGCTGGACGCCACCCTGATCCACCAGAGCATCACCGGCCTGTACGAGACACGGAT
CGACCTGTCTCAGCTGGGAGGCGACGCCTATCCCTATGACGTGCCCGATTATGCCAGCCTGGGCAGCGGC
TCCCCCAAGAAAAAACGCAAGGTGGAAGATCCTAAGAAAAAGCGGAAAGTGGACGGCATTGGTAGTGGGG
CTACTAACTTCAGCCTGCTGAAGCAGGCTGGAGACGTGGAGGAGAACCCTGGACCTATGGTGAGCAAGGG
CGAGGAGGATAACATGGCCATCATCAAGGAGTTCATGCGCTTCAAGGTGCACATGGAGGGCTCCGTGAAC
GGCCACGAGTTCGAGATCGAGGGCGAGGGCGAGGGCCGCCCCTACGAGGGCACCCAGACCGCCAAGCTGA
AGGTGACCAAGGGTGGCCCCCTGCCCTTCGCCTGGGACATCCTGTCCCCTCAGTTCATGTACGGCTCCAA
GGCCTACGTGAAGCACCCCGCCGACATCCCCGACTACTTGAAGCTGTCCTTCCCCGAGGGCTTCAAGTGG
GAGCGCGTGATGAACTTCGAGGACGGCGGCGTGGTGACCGTGACCCAGGACTCCTCCCTGCAGGACGGCG
AGTTCATCTACAAGGTGAAGCTGCGCGGCACCAACTTCCCCTCCGACGGCCCCGTAATGCAGAAGAAGAC
CATGGGCTGGGAGGCCTCCTCCGAGCGGATGTACCCCGAGGACGGCGCCCTGAAGGGCGAGATCAAGCAG
AGGCTGAAGCTGAAGGACGGCGGCCACTACGACGCTGAGGTCAAGACCACCTACAAGGCCAAGAAGCCCG
TGCAGCTGCCCGGCGCCTACAACGTCAACATCAAGTTGGACATCACCTCCCACAACGAGGACTACACCAT
CGTGGAACAGTACGAACGCGCCGAGGGCCGCCACTCCACCGGCGGCATGGACGAGCTGTACAAGTAAACC
GGTGCGGCCGCAATCGATCGCCCACCCCAACTTGTTTATTGCAGCTTATAATGGTTACAAATAAAGCAAT
AGCATCACAAATTTCACAAATAAAGCATTTTTTTCACTGCATTCTAGTTGTGGTTTGTCCAAACTCATCA
ATGTATCTTATCATGTCTGTATACCGTCGACCTCTAGCTAGAGCTTGGCGTAATCATGGTCATAGCTGTT
TCCTGTGTGAAATTGTTATCCGCTCACAATTCCACACAACATACGAGCCGGAAGCATAAAGTGTAAAGCC
TGGGGTGCCTAATGAGTGAGCTAACTCACATTAATTGCGTTGCGCTCACTGCCCGCTTTCCAGTCGGGAA
ACCTGTCGTGCCAGCTGCATTAATGAATCGGCCAACGCGCGGGGAGAGGCGGTTTGCGTATTGGGCGCTC
TTCCGCTTCCTCGCTCACTGACTCGCTGCGCTCGGTCGTTCGGCTGCGGCGAGCGGTATCAGCTCACTCA
AAGGACGGCCGCATAACTTCGTATAATGTATGCTATACGAAGTTATAAGCTTGGGCTGCAGGTCGAGGGA
TCTCCATAAGAGAAGAGGGACAGCTATGACTGGGAGTAGTCAGGAGAGGAGGAAAAATCTGGCTAGTAAA
ACATGTAAGGAAAATTTTAGGGATGTTAAAGAAAAAAATAACACAAAACAAAATATAAAAAAAATCTAAC
CTCAAGTCAAGGCTTTTCTATGGAATAAGGAATGGACAGCAGGGGGCTGTTTCATATACTGATGACCTCT
TTATAGCCAACCTTTGTTCATGGCAGCCAGCATATGGGCATATGTTGCCAAACTCTAAACCAAATACTCA
TTCTGATGTTTTAAATGATTTGCCCTCCCATATGTCCTTCCGAGTGAGAGACACAAAAAATTCCAACACA
CTATTGCAATGAAAATAAATTTCCTTTATTAGCCAGAAGTCAGATGCTCAAGGGGCTTCATGATGTCCCC
ATAATTTTTGGCAGAGGGAAAAAGATCTCAGTGGTATTTGTGAGCCAGGGCATTGGCCACACCAGCCACC
ACCTTCTGATAGGCAGCCTGCACCTGAGGAGTGAATTCATTTTAGCCTGGCAGCATATCGAGATCGAAGT
CATCGAGAGCGTCAGCAGGGAGCATATCCAGATCAAAATCATCCAGGGCATCGGCGGGCAGCATGTCCAG
GTCGAAGTCGTCCAGGGCGTCGGTGGGTCCGCCGCTCTCGCACTTCAGCTGCTTCTCGAGGCCGCAGATG
ATCAGTTCCAGGCCGAACAGGAAGGCGGGCTCGGCGCCCTGTCTGTCGAACAGCTCGATGGCCTGCTTCA
GCAGGGGGGGCATGCTGTCGGTGGTGGGTGTCTCTCTTTCCTCTTTGGCGACCTGGTGTTCCTGTTCTTC
CAGCACGCAGCCCAGGGTGAAGTGGCCCACGGCGCTCAGGGCGTACAGGGCGTTTTCCAGGCTGAAGCCC
TGCTGGCACAGGAAGGCCAGCTGGTTTTCCAGTGTCTCGTACTGCTTCTCGGTGGGTCTGGTGCCCAGGT
GCACTTTGGCGCCGTCCCGGTGGCTCAGCAGGGCGCATCTGTAGCTCTTGGCGTTGTTCCGCAGGAAGTC
CTGCCAGCTCTCGCCTTCCAGAGGGCAGCTGTGGGTGTGGTGCCGGTCCAGCATCTCGATGGGCAGGGCG
TCCAGCAGGGCCCGCTTGTTCTTCACGTGCCAGTACAGGGTGGGCTGTTCCACGCCCAGTTTCTGGGCCA
GCTTCCGGGTGGTCAGGCCCTCGATGCCCACGCCGTTCAGCAGTTCCAGGGCGCTGTTGATCACTTTGCT
CTTGTCCAGCCGGCTCATGTCGACATTCTTTGCCAAAATGATGAGACAGCACAATAACCAGCACGTTGCC
CAGGAGCTGTAGGAAAAAGAAGAAGGCATGAACATGGTTAGCAGAGGCTCTAGAGCCGCCGGTCACACGC
CAGAAGCCGAACCCCGCCCTGCCCCGTCCCCCCCGAAGGCAGCCGTCCCCCCGCGGACAGCCCCGAGGCT
GGAGAGGGAGAAGGGGACGGCGGCGCGGCGACGCACGAAGGCCCTCCCCGCCCATTTCCTTCCTGCCGGC
GCCGCACCGCTTCGCCCCGCGCCCGCTAGAGGGGGTGCGGCGGCGCCTCCCAGATTTCGGCTCCGCACAG
ATTTGGGACAAAGGAAGTCCCTGCGCCCTCTCGCACGATTACCATAAAAGGCAATGGCTGCGGCTCGCCG
CGCCTCGACAGCCGCCGGCGCTCCGGGGGCCGCCGCGCCCCYCCCCCGAGCCCYCCCCGGCCCGMGGCGG
CCCCGCCCCGCCCGGCACCCCCMCCTGCCGCCACCCCCCGCCCGGCACGGCGAGCCCCGCGCCACGCCCC
GTACGGAGCCCCGCACCCGAAGCCGGGCCGTGCTCAGCAACTCGGGGAGGGGGGTGCAGGGGGGGTTGCA
GCCCGACCGACGCGCCCACACCCCCTGCTCACCCCCCCACGCACACACCCCGCACGCAGCCTTTGTTCCC
CTCGCAGCCCCCCCCGCACCGCGGGGCACCGCCCCCGGCCGCGCTCCCCTCGCGCACACTGCGGAGCGCA
CAAAGCCCCGCGCCGCGCCCGCAGCGCTCACAGCCGCCGGGCAGCGCGGAGCCGCACGCGGCGCTCCCCA
CGCACACACACACGCACGCACCCCCCGAGCCGCTCCCCCCGCACAAAGGGCCCTCCCGGAGCCCCTCAAG
GCTTTCACGCAGCCACAGAAAAGAAACAAGCCGTCATTAAACCAAGCGCTAATTACAGCCCGGAGGAGAA
GGGCCGTCCCGCCCGCTCACCTGTGGGAGTAACGCGGTCAGTCAGAGCCGGGGCGGGCGGCGCGAGGCGG
CGGCGGAGCGGGGCACGGGGCGAAGGCAGCGCGCAGCGACTCCCGCCCGCCGCGCGCTTCGCTTTTTATA
GGGCCGCCGCCGCCGCCGCCTCGCCATAAAAGGAAACTTTCGGAGCGCGCCGCTCTGATTGGCTGCCGCC
GCMCCYCYCCSCCYCSCCCCCCCCCCCCCCCCCCCCCCCCCCCCCCCCCCYGGCGCGCSCCCCCCCCCCC
CCCCCGCCCCCATCGCTGCACAAAATAATTAAAAAATAAATAAATACAAAATTGGGGGTGGGGAGGGGGG
GGAGATGGGGAGAGTGAAGCAGAACGTGGGGCTCACCTCGACCATGGTAATAGCGATGACTAATACGTAG
ATGTACTGCCAAGTAGGAAAGTCCCATAAGGTCATGTACTGGGCATAATGCCAGGCGGGCCATTTACCGT
CATTGACGTCAATAGGGGGCGTACTTGGCATATGATACACTTGATGTACTGCCAAGTGGGCAGTTTACCG
TAAATACTCCACCCATTGACGTCAATGGAAAGTCCCTATTGGCGTTACTATGGGAACATACGTCATTATT
GACGTCAATGGGCGGGGGTCGTTGGGCGGTCAGCCAGGCGGGCCATTTACCGTAAGTTATGTAACGCGGA
ACTCCATATATGGGCTATGAACTAATGACCCCGTAATTGATTACTATTAATAACTAGTCAATAATCAATG
TCGAGACCCATAGAGCCCACCGCATCCCCAGCATGCCTGCTATTGTCTTCCCAATCCTCCCCCTTGCTGT
CCTGCCCCACCCCACCCCCCAGAATAGAATGACACCTACTCAGACAATGCGATGCAATTTCCTCATTTTA
TTAGGAAAGGACAGTGGGAGTGGCACCTTCCAGGGTCAAGGAAGGCACGGGGGAGGGGCAAACAACAGAT
GGCTGGCAACTAGAAGGCACAGTCGAGGCTGATCAGCGGGTTTAAACTCAGAAGAACTCGTCAAGAAGGC
GATAGAAGGCGATGCGCTGCGAATCGGGAGCGGCGATACCGTAAAGCACGAGGAAGCGGTCAGCCCATTC
GCCGCCAAGCTCTTCAGCAATATCACGGGTAGCCAACGCTATGTCCTGATAGCGGTCCGCCACACCCAGC
CGGCCACAGTCGATGAATCCAGAAAAGCGGCCATTTTCCACCATGATATTCGGCAAGCAGGCATCGCCAT
GGGTCACGACGAGATCATCGCCGTCGGGCATGCGCGCCTTGAGCCTGGCGAACAGTTCGGCTGGCGCGAG
CCCCTGATGCTCTTCGTCCAGATCATCCTGATCGACAAGACCGGCTTCCATCCGAGTACGTGCTCGCTCG
ATGCGATGTTTCGCTTGGTGGTCGAATGGGCAGGTAGCCGGATCAAGCGTATGCAGCCGCCGCATTGCAT
CAGCCATGATGGATACTTTCTCGGCAGGAGCAAGGTGAGATGACAGGAGATCCTGCCCCGGCACTTCGCC
CAATAGCAGCCAGTCCCTTCCCGCTTCAGTGACAACGTCGAGCACAGCTGCGCAAGGAACGCCCGTCGTG
GCCAGCCACGATAGCCGCGCTGCCTCGTCCTGCAGTTCATTCAGGGCACCGGACAGGTCGGTCTTGACAA
AAAGAACCGGGCGCCCCTGCGCTGACAGCCGGAACACGGCGGCATCAGAGCAGCCGATTGTCTGTTGTGC
CCAGTCATAGCCGAATAGCCTCTCCACCCAAGCGGCCGGAGAACCTGCGTGCAATCCATCTTGTTCAATG
GCCGATCCCATGGTGGCGGTACCCTCGAGCCTAGGGCCGGGATTCTCCTCCACGTCACCGCATGTTAGAA
GACTTCCTCTGCCCTCTCCGCTGCCAGATCTCTCGAGGCCCTGTGGGAGGAAGAGAAGAGGTCAGAAGCT
TATAACTTCGTATAATGTATGCTATACGAAGTTATTGCCCCACTGTGGGGTGGAGGGGACAGATAAAAGT
ACCCAGAACCAGAGCCACATTAACCGGCCCTGGGAATATAAGGTGGTCCCAGCTCGGGGACACAGGATCC
CTGGAGGCAGCAAACATGCTGTCCTGAAGTGGACATAGGGGCCCGGGTTGGAGGAAGAAGACTAGCTGAG
CTCTCGGACCCCTGGAAGATGCCATGACAGGGGGCTGGAAGAGCTAGCACAGACTAGAGAGGTAAGGGGG
GTAGGGGAGCTGCCCAAATGAAAGGAGTGAGAGGTGACCCGAATCCACAGGAGAACGGGGTGTCCAGGCA
AAGAAAGCAAGAGGATGGAGAGGTGGCTAAAGCCAGGGAGACGGGGTACTTTGGGGTTGTCCAGAAAAAC
GGTGATGATGCAGGCCTACAAGAAGGGGAGGCGGGACGCAAGGGAGACATCCGTCGGAGAAGGCCATCCT
AAGAAACGAGAGATGGCACAGGCCCCAGAAGGAGAAGGAAAAGGGAACCCAGCGAGTGAAGACGGCATGG
GGTTGGGTGAGGGAGGAGAGATGCCCGGAGAGGACCCAGACACGGGGAGGATCCGCTCAGAGGACATCAC
GTGGTGCAGCGCCGAGAAGGAAGTGCTCCGGAAAGAGCATCCTTGGGCAGCAACACAGCAGAGAGCAAGG
GGAAGAGGGAGTGGAGGAAGACGGAACCTGAAGGAGGCGGCAGGGAAGGATCTGGGCCAGCCGTAGAGGT
GACCCAGGCCACAAGCTGCAGACAGAAAGCGGCACAGGCCCAGGGGAGAGAATGCTGGTCAGAGAAAGCA
AAGGGCGAATTCAACCCTGATAAATGCTTCAATAATATTGAAAAAGGAAGAGTATGAGTATTCAACATTT
CCGTGTCGCCCTTATTCCCTTTTTTGCGGCATTTTGCCTTCCTGTTTTTGCTCACCCAGAAACGCTGGTG
AAAGTAAAAGATGCTGAAGATCAGTTGGGTGCACGAGTGGGTTACATCGAACTGGATCTCAACAGCGGTA
AGATCCTTGAGAGTTTTCGCCCCGAAGAACGTTTTCCAATGATGAGCACTTTTAAAGTTCTGCTATGTGG
CGCGGTATTATCCCGTATTGACGCCGGGCAAGAGCAACTCGGTCGCCGCATACACTATTCTCAGAATGAC
TTGGTTGAGTACTCACCAGTCACAGAAAAGCATCTTACGGATGGCATGACAGTAAGAGAATTATGCAGTG
CTGCCATAACCATGAGTGATAACACTGCGGCCAACTTACTTCTGACAACGATCGGAGGACCGAAGGAGCT
AACCGCTTTTTTGCACAACATGGGGGATCATGTAACTCGCCTTGATCGTTGGGAACCGGAGCTGAATGAA
GCCATACCAAACGACGAGCGTGACACCACGATGCCTGTAGCAATGGCAACAACGTTGCGCAAACTATTAA
CTGGCGAACTACTTACTCTAGCTTCCCGGCAACAATTAATAGACTGGATGGAGGCGGATAAAGTTGCAGG
ACCACTTCTGCGCTCGGCCCTTCCGGCTGGCTGGTTTATTGCTGATAAATCTGGAGCCGGTGAGCGTGGG
TCTCGCGGTATCATTGCAGCACTGGGGCCAGATGGTAAGCCCTCCCGTATCGTAGTTATCTACACGACGG
GGAGTCAGGCAACTATGGATGAACGAAATAGACAGATCGCTGAGATAGGTGCCTCACTGATTAAGCATTG
GTAACTGTCAGACCAAGTTTACTCATATATACTTTAGATTGATTTAAAACTTCATTTTTAATTTAAAAGG
ATCTAGGTGAAGATCCTTTTTGATAATCTCATGACCAAAATCCCTTAACGTGAGTTTTCGTTCCACTGAG
CGTCAGACCCCGTAGAAAAGATCAAAGGATCTTCTTGAGATCCTTTTTTTCTGCGCGTAATCTGCTGCTT
GCAAACAAAAAAACCACCGCTACCAGCGGTGGTTTGTTTGCCGGATCAAGAGCTACCAACTCTTTTTCCG
AAGGTAACTGGCTTCAGCAGAGCGCAGATACCAAATACTGTTCTTCTAGTGTAGCCGTAGTTAGGCCACC
ACTTCAAGAACTCTGTAGCACCGCCTACATACCTCGCTCTGCTAATCCTGTTACCAGTGGCTGCTGCCAG
TGGCGATAAGTCGTGTCTTACCGGGTTGGACTCAAGACGATAGTTACCGGATAAGGCGCAGCGGTCGGGC
TGAACGGGGGGTTCGTGCACACAGCCCAGCTTGGAGCGAACGACCTACACCGAACTGAGATACCTACAGC
GTGAGCTATGAGAAAGCGCCACGCTTCCCGAAGGGAGAAAGGCGGACAGGTATCCGGTAAGCGGCAGGGT
CGGAACAGGAGAGCGCACGAGGGAGCTTCCAGGGGGAAACGCCTGGTATCTTTATAGTCCTGTCGGGTTT
CGCCACCTCTGACTTGAGCGTCGATTTTTGTGATGCTCGTCAGGGGGGCGGAGCCTATGGAAAAACGCCA
GCAACGCGGCCTTTTTACGGTTCCTGGCGAATTCGCCCTTAGAGCAGAGCCAGGAACCCCTGTAGGGAAG
GGGCAGGAGAGCCAGGGGCATGAGATGGTGGACGAGGAAGGGGGACAGGGAAGCCTGAGCGCCTCTCCTG
GGCTTGCCAAGGACTCAAACCCAGAAGCCCAGAGCAGGGCCTTAGGGAAGCGGGACCCTGCTCTGGGCGG
AGGAATATGTCCCAGATAGCACTGGGGACTCTTTAAGGAAAGAAGGATGGAGAAAGAGAAAGGGAGTAGA
GGCGGCCACGACCTGGTGAACACCTAGGACGCACCATTCTCACAAAGGGAGTTTTCCACACGGACACCCC
CCTCCTCACCACAGCCCTGCCAGGACGGGGCTGGCTACTGGCCTTATCTCACAGGTAAAACTGACGCACG
GAGGAACAATATAAATTGGGGACTAGAAAGGTGAAGAGCCAAAGTTAGAACTCAGGACCAACTTATTCTG
ATTTTGTTTTTCCAAACTGCTTCTCCTCTTGGGAAGTGTAAGGAAGCTGCAGCACCAGGATCAGTGAAAC
GCACCAGACAGCCGCGTCAGAGCAGCTCAGGTTCTGGGAGAGGGTAGCGCAGGGTGGCCACTGAGAACCG
GGCAGGTCACGCATCCCCCCCTTCCCTCCCACCCCCTGCCAAGCTCTCCCTCCCAGGATCCTCTCTGGCT
CCATCGTAAGCAAACCTTAGAGGTTCTGGCAAGGAGAGAGATGGCTCCAGGAAATGGGGGTGTGTCACCA
GATAAGGAATCTGCCTAACAGGAGGTGGGGGTTAGACCCAATATCAGGAGACTAGGAAGGAGGAGGCCTA
AGGATGGGGCTTTTCTGTCACCAATCCTGTCCCTAGTAAAGCTGATATCTCCACCCCACAGTGGTTTACT
CCCTATCAGTGATAGAGAACGTATGAAGAGTTTACTCCCTATCAGTGATAGAGAACGTATGCAGACTTTA
CTCCCTATCAGTGATAGAGAACGTATAAGGAGTTTACTCCCTATCAGTGATAGAGAACGTATGACCAGTT
TACTCCCTATCAGTGATAGAGAACGTATCTACAGTTTACTCCCTATCAGTGATAGAGAACGTATATCCAG
TTTACTCCCTATCAGTGATAGAGAACGTATAAGCTTTAGGCGTGTACGGTGGGCGCCTATAAAAGCAGAG
CTCGTTTAGTGAACCGTCAGATCGCCTGGAGCAATTCCACAACACTTTTGTCTTATACCAACTTTCCGTA
CCACTTCCTACCCTCGTAAACTTAAGGTTAATCAACAAGTTTGTACAAAAAAGCAGGCTGGCGCCGGAAC
CAATTCAGTCGACAGGCCTAGGCTACGCGCGCCACCATGAACAATTCCCAGGGAAGAGTGACCTTCGAGG
ATGTCACTGTGAACTTCACCCAGGGGGAGTGGCAGCGGCTGAATCCCGAACAGAGAAACTTGTACAGGGA
TGTGATGCTGGAGAATTACAGCAACCTTGTCTCTGTGGGACAAGGGGAAACCACCAAACCCGATGTGATC
TTGAGGTTGGAACAAGGAAAGGAGCCATGGTTGGAGGAAGAGGAAGTGCTGGGAAGTGGCCGTGCAGAAA
AAAATGGGGACATTGGAGGGCAGATTTGGAAGCCAAAGGATGTGAAAGAGAGTCTCTACCCAACTTTCTT
GTACAAAGTGGTTGGTGGATCTGGAGGTTCTCCCAAGAAGAAGCGCAAGGTGGGA
